>Addgene plasmid #92173 | pDIS3 | addgene full sequence | sequence record 194950 | Addgene NGS Result
TCGCGCGTTTCGGTGATGACGGTGAAAACCTCTGACACATGCAGCTCCCGGAGACGGTCACAGCTTGTCT
GTAAGCGGATGCCGGGAGCAGACAAGCCCGTCAGGGCGCGTCAGCGGGTGTTGGCGGGTGTCGGGGCTGG
CTTAACTATGCGGCATCAGAGCAGATTGTACTGAGAGTGCACCATAGATCACGACATTACTATATATATA
ATATAGGAAGCATTTAATAGAACAGCATCGTAATATATGTGTACTTTGCAGTTATGACGCCAGATGGCAG
TAGTGGAAGATATTCTTTATTGAAAAATAGCTTGTCACCTTACGTACAATCTTGATCCGGAGCTTTTCTT
TTTTTGCCGATTAAGAATTAATTCGGTCGAAAAAAGAAAAGGAGAGGGCCAAGAGGGAGGGCATTGGTGA
CTATTGAGCACGTGAGTATACGTGATTAAGCACACAAAGGCAGCTTGGAGTATGTCTGTTATTAATTTCA
CAGGTAGTTCTGGTCCATTGGTGAAAGTTTGCGGCTTGCAGAGCACAGAGGCCGCAGAATGTGCTCTAGA
TTCCGATGCTGACTTGCTGGGTATTATATGTGTGCCCAATAGAAAGAGAACAATTGACCCGGTTATTGCA
AGGAAAATTTCAAGTCTTGTAAAAGCATATAAAAATAGTTCAGGCACTCCGAAATACTTGGTTGGCGTGT
TTCGTAATCAACCTAAGGAGGATGTTTTGGCTCTGGTCAATGATTACGGCATTGATATCGTCCAACTGCA
TGGAGATGAGTCGTGGCAAGAATACCAAGAGTTCCTCGGTTTGCCAGTTATTAAAAGACTCGTATTTCCA
AAAGACTGCAACATACTACTCAGTGCAGCTTCACAGAAACCTCATTCGTTTATTCCCTTGTTTGATTCAG
AAGCAGGTGGGACAGGTGAACTTTTGGATTGGAACTCGATTTCTGACTGGGTTGGAAGGCAAGAGAGCCC
CGAAAGCTTACATTTTATGTTAGCTGGTGGACTGACGCCAGAAAATGTTGGTGATGCGCTTAGATTAAAT
GGCGTTATTGGTGTTGATGTAAGCGGAGGTGTGGAGACAAATGGTGTAAAAGACTCTAACAAAATAGCAA
ATTTCGTCAAAAATGCTAAGAAATAGGTTATTACTGAGTAGTATTTATTTAAGTATTGTTTGTGCACTTG
CCGATCTATGCGGTGTGAAATACCGCACAGATGCGTAAGGAGAAAATACCGCATCAGGAAATTGTAAGCG
TTAATATTTTGTTAAAATTCGCGTTAAATTTTTGTTAAATCAGCTCATTTTTTAACCAATAGGCCGAAAT
CGGCAAAATCCCTTATAAATCAAAAGAATAGACCGAGATAGGGT
[37 nt withheld, positions 1375-1411]
AAAGAACGTGGACTCCAACGTCAAAGG
[49 nt withheld, positions 1439-1487]
T
[87 nt withheld, positions 1489-1575]
GGCCGGCTAGGCCTTAACCCACTGAATTCTACATCGAACAAGAGAAACCTTTTTTTTTACTTTTTTCAAA
CTTGAACAAAGAAAAGAAAAAGAAAAAGAAAAAGCAATCACAGCTTATTAACGATTCGTGTTTAAATAAT
CAATTGAAAGGAAAATAGAAGATTTTTGAAAAAAAGTTATTGGTATTTATTAACTTAATATATCAGTAAC
ATCAAGAGAAAGAAACTGAATTATAAACAGAGTATGTGAAGCAATTGCAATTGCAATTATTAGAGATCCA
GAAAACTGAATTGTGCTTGAATACCACTTGTTTACCGGCG
[124 nt withheld, positions 1896-2019]
CCATTCGCCATTCAGGCTGCGCAACTGTTGGGAAGGGCGATCGGTGCGGGCCTCTTCGCTATTACGCCAG
CTGGCGAAAGGGGGATGTGCTGCAAGGCGATTAAGTTGGGTAACGCCAGGGTTTTCCCAGTCACGACGTT
GTAAAACGACGGCCAGTGAATTGTAATACGACTCACTATAGGGCGAATTGGGTACCGAATTCGAGCTCGT
TTAAACGTCGACACTGGATGGCGGCGTTAGTATCGAATCGACAGCAGTATAGCGACCAGCATTCACATAC
GATTGACGCATGATATTACTTTCTGCGCACTTAACTTCGCATCTGGGCAGATGATGTCGAGGCGAAAAAA
AATATAAATCACGCTAACATTTGATTAAAATAGAACAACTACAATATAAAAAAACTATACAAATGACAAG
TTCTTGAAAACAAGAATCTTTTTATTGTCAGTACTGACTCGAGTTATTATGGACATGGCATAGACATATA
CAAAGCTTGTTCACCATCGGAAGCAGTACCATCGTATAAAGCAGTATCCAAACCACACAAAGTGAAACCC
ATTCTTCTATAAGCATGAATAGCTGGAGCATTAACATTGGTAACTTCCAACCACAAATGACCAGCACCTC
TTTCTCTGGCGAATTCAGTAGCCAAACCCATCAAAGCTCTACCAACACCATGACCTCTATGTTCTGGAGC
AACTTCAATATCTTCAACAGTCAATCTTCTGTTCCAACCAGAATAAGAAACAACAACGAAACCAGCCAAA
TCACCATCATCACCATAAGCAACGAAAGTTCTAGAATCTGGATCACCATCTTCACCAGCATCGGATTCAT
CATCGGATTCATCATCTGGGAAAACCTTAGTCAATGGTGGATCAACTGGAACTTCTCTCAAAGTGAAACC
ATCACCAGTAGCAGTAACTCTAAAAACAGTATCGGTAGTGAAAGAACCATCCAAAGCTTCAATAGCTTCA
GCATCACCTGGAACAGAAGTTCTGTATCTATAAGCAGTATCATCCAAAGTAGTAGACATAATTGTAGGAT
CCGGTTGTTTATGTTCGGATGTGATGTGAGAACTGTATCCTAGCAAGATTTTAAAAGGAAGTATATGAAA
GAAGAACCTCAGTGGCAAATCCTAACCTTTTATATTTCTCTACAGGGGCGCGGCGTGGGGACAATTCAAC
GCGTCTGTGAGGGGAGCGTTTCCCTGCTCGCAGGTCTGCAGCGAGGAGCCGTAATTTTTGCTTCGCGCCG
TGCGGCCATCAAAATGTATGGACGCAAATGATTATACATGGGGATGTATGGGCTAAATGTACGGGCGACA
GTCACATCATGCCCCTGAGCTGCGCACGTCAAGACTGTCAAGGAGGGTATTCTGGGCCTCCATGTCGCTG
GCCGGGTGACCCGGCGGGGACGAGGCAAGCTTGATATCCCGCGGTGGAGCTCCAGCTTTTGTTCCCTTTA
GTGAGGGTTAATTTCGAGCTTGGCGTAATCATGGTCATAGCTGTTTCCTGTGTGAAATTGTTATCCGCTC
ACAATTCCACATGGCGGCCGCTCTAGAACTAGTGGATCCCCCGGGCTGCAGGAATTCGATATCAAGCTTA
TCGATACCGTCGACCTCGAGGGGGGGCCGGAAGGACGATGAAGGAGAGAAAGTAGTAAGACAATATGACT
TTGGACAGACATGAGATAAAAGTTTTAAAGGACAAGAAAAGGTTCGGGTTAAAAGATGAGTATTGTATTT
TTTCAAAATATCAATGCTTTTTCTGTTCTTGGGTTAGTGGTACCACCATTGGTGATAAAACCTTTGGGGA
GCCTCCTCCGAGCTTTCTCTTTGTTACTTTTTTTCTCAACTGATACTTGTCATTCTTACTACAATTACAG
GCCTAGCCGGCCCAACATAGGAGCCGGAAGCATAAAGTGTAAAGCCTGGGGTGCCTAATGAGTGAGCTAA
CTCACATTAATTGCGTTGCGCTCACTGCCCGCTTTCCAGTCGGGAAACCTGTCGTGCCAGCTGCATTAAT
GAATCGGCCAACGCGCGGGGAGAGGCGGTTTGCGTATTGGGCGCTCTTCCGCTTCCTCGCTCACTGACTC
GCTGCGCTCGGTCGTTCGGCTGCGGCGAGCGGTATCAGCTCACTCAAAGGCGGTAATACGGTTATCCACA
GAATCAGGGGATAACGCAGGAAAGAACATGTGAGCAAAAGGCCAGCAAAAGGCCAGGAACCGTAAAAAGG
CCGCGTTGCTGGCGTTTTTCCATAGGCTCCGCCCCCCTGACGAGCATCACAAAAATCGACGCTCAAGTCA
GAGGTGGCGAAACCCGACAGGACTATAAAGATACCAGGCGTTTCCCCCTGGAAGCTCCCTCGTGCGCTCT
CCTGTTCCGACCCTGCCGCTTACCGGATACCTGTCCGCCTTTCTCCCTTCGGGAAGCGTGGCGCTTTCTC
ATAGCTCACGCTGTAGGTATCTCAGTTCGGTGTAGGTCGTTCGCTCCAAGCTGGGCTGTGTGCACGAACC
CCCCGTTCAGCCCGACCGCTGCGCCTTATCCGGTAACTATCGTCTTGAGTCCAACCCGGTAAGACACGAC
TTATCGCCACTGGCAGCAGCCACTGGTAACAGGATTAGCAGAGCGAGGTATGTAGGCGGTGCTACAGAGT
TCTTGAAGTGGTGGCCTAACTACGGCTACACTAGAAGAACAGTATTTGGTATCTGCGCTCTGCTGAAGCC
AGTTACCTTCGGAAAAAGAGTTGGTAGCTCTTGATCCGGCAAACAAACCACCGCTGGTAGCGGTGGTTTT
TTTGTTTGCAAGCAGCAGATTACGCGCAGAAAAAAAGGATCTCAAGAAGATCCTTTGATCTTTTCTACGG
GGTCTGACGCTCAGTGGAACGAAAACTCACGTTAAGGGATTTTGGTCATGAGATTATCAAAAAGGATCTT
CACCTAGATCCTTTTAAATTAAAAATGAAGTTTTAAATCAATCTAAAGTATATATGAGTAAACTTGGTCT
GACAGTTACCAATGCTTAATCAGTGAGGCACCTATCTCAGCGATCTGTCTATTTCGTTCATCCATAGTTG
CCTGACTCCCCGTCGTGTAGATAACTACGATACGGGAGGGCTTACCATCTGGCCCCAGTGCTGCAATGAT
ACCGCGAGACCCACGCTCACCGGCTCCAGATTTATCAGCAATAAACCAGCCAGCCGGAAGGGCCGAGCGC
AGAAGTGGTCCTGCAACTTTATCCGCCTCCATCCAGTCTATTAATTGTTGCCGGGAAGCTAGAGTAAGTA
GTTCGCCAGTTAATAGTTTGCGCAACGTTGTTGCCATTGCTACAGGCATCGTGGTGTCACGCTCGTCGTT
TGGTATGGCTTCATTCAGCTCCGGTTCCCAACGATCAAGGCGAGTTACATGATCCCCCATGTTGTGCAAA
AAAGCGGTTAGCTCCTTCGGTCCTCCGATCGTTGTCAGAAGTAAGTTGGCCGCAGTGTTATCACTCATGG
TTATGGCAGCACTGCATAATTCTCTTACTGTCATGCCATCCGTAAGATGCTTTTCTGTGACTGGTGAGTA
CTCAACCAAGTCATTCTGAGAATAGTGTATGCGGCGACCGAGTTGCTCTTGCCCGGCGTCAATACGGGAT
AATACCGCGCCACATAGCAGAACTTTAAAAGTGCTCATCATTGGAAAACGTTCTTCGGGGCGAAAACTCT
CAAGGATCTTACCGCTGTTGAGATCCAGTTCGATGTAACCCACTCGTGCACCCAACTGATCTTCAGCATC
TTTTACTTTCACCAGCGTTTCTGGGTGAGCAAAAACAGGAAGGCAAAATGCCGCAAAAAAGGGAATAAGG
GCGACACGGAAATGTTGAATACTCATACTCTTCCTTTTTCAATATTATTGAAGCATTTATCAGGGTTATT
GTCTCATGAGCGGATACATATTTGAATGTATTTAGAAAAATAAACAAATAGGGGTTCCGCGCACATTTCC
CCGAAAAGTGCCACCTGGGTCCTTTTCATCACGTGCTATAAAAATAATTATAATTTAAATTTTTTAATAT
AAATATATAAATTAAAAATAGAAAGTAAAAAAAGAAATTAAAGAAAAAATAGTTTTTGTTTTCCGAAGAT
GTAAAAGACTCTAGGGGGATCGCCAACAAATACTACCTTTTATCTTGCTCTTCCTGCTCTCAGGTATTAA
TGCCGAATTGTTTCATCTTGTCTGTGTAGAAGACCACACACGAAAATCCTGTGATTTTACATTTTACTTA
TCGTTAATCGAATGTATATCTATTTAATCTGCTTTTCTTGTCTAATAAATATATATGTAAAGTACGCTTT
TTGTTGAAATTTTTTAAACCTTTGTTTATTTTTTTTTCTTCATTCCGTAACTCTTCTACCTTCTTTATTT
ACTTTCTAAAATCCAAATACAAAACATAAAAATAAATAAACACAGAGTAAATTCCCAAATTATTCCATCA
TTAAAAGATACGAGGCGCGTGTAAGTTACAGGCAAGCGATCCGTCTAAGAAACCATTATTATCATGACAT
TAACCTATAAAAATAGGCGTATCACGAGGCCCTTTCGTC
Features (pLannotate 1.2.2; 22 found; start..end, strand, type, name):
    137..186     +  misc_feature   bom (fragment): basis of mobility region from pBR322
    324..471     +  promoter       TRP1 promoter: S. cerevisiae TRP1
    472..1146    +  CDS            TRP1: phosphoribosylanthranilate isomerase, required for tryptophan biosynthesis; S. cerevisiae TRP1; yeast auxotrophic marker
   1197..1248    +  misc_feature   bom (fragment): basis of mobility region from pBR322
   1249..1576    -  rep_origin     M13 ori (fragment) (sequence partly withheld): M13 bacteriophage origin of replication; arrow indicates direction of (+) strand synthesis
   1890..2019    -  rep_origin     f1 ori (fragment) (sequence partly withheld): f1 bacteriophage origin of replication; arrow indicates direction of (+) strand synthesis
   2023..2180    -  CDS            lacZα (fragment): LacZα fragment of β-galactosidase; lacZ fragment
   2183..2201    +  promoter       T7 promoter: promoter for bacteriophage T7 RNA polymerase
   2274..2471    -  terminator     TEF terminator: Ashbya gossypii TEF terminator
   2489..3058    -  CDS            sta: STA_STRLA - Experimental evidence at protein level: Swiss-Prot protein existence level 1. Involved in resistance to streptothricin, a broad-spectrum antibiotic produced by streptomycetes. Detoxifies streptothricin via acetylation of the beta amino group of the first beta-lysyl moiety of streptothricin. From Streptomyces lavendulae.
   3072..3415    -  promoter       TEF promoter: Ashbya gossypii TEF promoter
   3484..3502    -  promoter       T3 promoter: promoter for bacteriophage T3 RNA polymerase
   3547..3563    -  protein_bind   lac operator: The lac repressor binds to the lac operator to inhibit transcription in E. coli. This inhibition can be relieved by adding lactose or isopropyl-β-D-thiogalactopyranoside (IPTG). lac repressor encoded by lacI
   3571..3657    +  misc_feature   MCS (fragment): pBluescript multiple cloning site
   3922..3952    -  promoter       lac promoter: promoter for the E. coli lac operon
   3967..3988    -  protein_bind   CAP binding site: CAP binding activates transcription in the presence of cAMP. E. coli catabolite activator protein
   4001..4093    -  CDS            lacI (fragment): lac repressor; lacI; The lac repressor binds to the lac operator to inhibit transcription in E. coli. This inhibition can be relieved by adding lactose or isopropyl-β-D-thiogalactopyranoside (IPTG).
   4276..4864    -  rep_origin     ori: high-copy-number ColE1/pMB1/pBR322/pUC origin of replication
   5035..5895    -  CDS            AmpR: β-lactamase; bla; confers resistance to ampicillin, carbenicillin, and related antibiotics
   5896..6000    -  promoter       AmpR promoter: bla
   6037..6540    +  misc_feature   CEN/ARS: S. cerevisiae CEN6 centromere fused to an autonomously replicating sequence
   6608..35      +  CDS            rop (fragment) (across the origin): Rop protein, which maintains plasmids at low copy number; rop
