[The description below was written by a language model from this plasmid's Addgene catalogue record and pLannotate feature annotations shown in this document.]
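Description:
pDIS3 is a shuttle and integration vector built on the pRS314 backbone, designed for moving DNA between E. coli, Saccharomyces cerevisiae and Candida albicans. In bacteria it replicates from a high-copy ColE1/pUC-type origin and is selected with ampicillin through the AmpR (β-lactamase) cassette. In S. cerevisiae the CEN6/ARS element allows stable low-copy episomal maintenance, with the TRP1 gene and its own promoter serving as the tryptophan auxotrophic marker. According to the associated publication title, this is what makes gap-repair cloning in budding yeast possible. Remnants of the pBluescript-derived cloning region are also annotated, including flanking T7 and T3 promoters, lacZα and lac promoter/operator fragments, part of the multiple cloning site and f1/M13 origin fragments.

The payload is a NAT1 dominant drug-resistance cassette cloned between SacI and SacII sites. It is annotated as a streptothricin acetyltransferase coding sequence placed between the Ashbya gossypii TEF promoter and TEF terminator, and it confers nourseothricin resistance for selecting C. albicans transformants. The catalogue entry states that the vector also carries two fragments that together make up the 550 bp NEUT5L region, a neutral locus in C. albicans. These fragments are not called out in the automated feature table and presumably lie in the unannotated stretches around the cloning region. They act as homology arms, and integration occurs by disrupting the targeted NEUT5L region. The plasmid is therefore a platform for assembling sequences of interest and inserting them, together with NAT1, at a neutral genomic site. The sequenced record is 6,608 nt, close to the catalogued 6,599 bp.
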