Addgene plasmid #92173: pDIS3
Purpose: Vector containing the two fragments comprising the 550 bp NEUT5L region with NAT1 marker. Integration by disruption of the region targeted for recombination.
Depositing lab: Judith Berman. Depositing organization: University of Minnesota. Publication: Shuttle vectors for facile gap repair cloning and integration into a neutral locus in Candida albicans. Gerami-Nejad M, Zacchi LF, McClellan M, Matter K, Berman J. Microbiology. 2013 Mar;159(Pt 3):565-79. doi: 10.1099/mic.0.064097-0. Epub 2013 Jan 10. PubMed 23306673.
Backbone
  Vector backbone: pRS314
  Total vector size (bp): 6599
  Vector type: Yeast Expression ; GenBank: U03440.1
  Selectable markers: NAT1
Growth in bacteria
  Bacterial resistance: Ampicillin, 100 μg/mL
  Growth temperature: 37°C
  Growth strain: DH5alpha
  Copy number: Unknown
Gene/Insert
  Gene/Insert name: NAT1
  Species: Candida albicans
  Cloning method: Restriction Enzyme; 5′ cloning site sacI (unknown if destroyed); 3′ cloning site SacII (unknown if destroyed)
  Sequencing primers: 5′ GTGCCGTAAAGCACTAAATCGG; 3′ GTTACCTCACTCATTAGGCACCCC
Terms and licenses: Academic/Nonprofit Terms; Industry Terms: Not Available to Industry
How to cite: pDIS3 was a gift from Judith Berman (Addgene plasmid # 92173 ; http://n2t.net/addgene:92173 ; RRID:Addgene_92173)
